>Addgene plasmid #144480 | TFORF3004 | addgene full sequence | sequence record 407013 | Addgene NGS Result
GGCTCCGGTGCCCGTCAGTGGGCAGAGCGCACATCGCCCACAGTCCCCGAGAAGTTGGGGGGAGGGGTCG
GCAATTGAACCGGTGCCTAGAGAAGGTGGCGCGGGGTAAACTGGGAAAGTGATGTCGTGTACTGGCTCCG
CCTTTTTCCCGAGGGTGGGGGAGAACCGTATATAAGTGCAGTAGTCGCCGTGAACGTTCTTTTTCGCAAC
GGGTTTGCCGCCAGAACACAGGTAAGTGCCGTGTGTGGTTCCCGCGGGCCTGGCCTCTTTACGGGTTATG
GCCCTTGCGTGCCTTGAATTACTTCCACCTGGCTGCAGTACGTGATTCTTGATCCCGAGCTTCGGGTTGG
AAGTGGGTGGGAGAGTTCGAGGCCTTGCGCTTAAGGAGCCCCTTCGCCTCGTGCTTGAGTTGAGGCCTGG
CCTGGGCGCTGGGGCCGCCGCGTGCGAATCTGGTGGCACCTTCGCGCCTGTCTCGCTGCTTTCGATAAGT
CTCTAGCCATTTAAAATTTTTGATGACCTGCTGCGACGCTTTTTTTCTGGCAAGATAGTCTTGTAAATGC
GGGCCAAGATCTGCACACTGGTATTTCGGTTTTTGGGGCCGCGGGCGGCGACGGGGCCCGTGCGTCCCAG
CGCACATGTTCGGCGAGGCGGGGCCTGCGAGCGCGGCCACCGAGAATCGGACGGGGGTAGTCTCAAGCTG
GCCGGCCTGCTCTGGTGCCTGGCCTCGCGCCGCCGTGTATCGCCCCGCCCTGGGCGGCAAGGCTGGCCCG
GTCGGCACCAGTTGCGTGAGCGGAAAGATGGCCGCTTCCCGGCCCTGCTGCAGGGAGCTCAAAATGGAGG
ACGCGGCGCTCGGGAGAGCGGGCGGGTGAGTCACCCACACAAAGGAAAAGGGCCTTTCCGTCCTCAGCCG
TCGCTTCATGTGACTCCACGGAGTACCGGGCGCCGTCCAGGCACCTCGATTAGTTCTCGAGCTTTTGGAG
TACGTCGTCTTTAGGTTGGGGGGAGGGGTTTTATGCGATGGAGTTTCCCCACACTGAGTGGGTGGAGACT
GAAGTTAGGCCAGCTTGGCACTTGATGTAATTCTCCTTGGAATTTGCCCTTTTTGAGTTTGGATCTTGGT
TCATTCTCAAGCCTCAGACAGTGGTTCAAAGTTTTTTTCTTCCATTTCAGGTGTCGTGAGGCTAGCATCG
ATTGATCAACAAGTTTGTACAAAAAAGTTGGCATGCATCGGACTACACGGATCAAAATCACAGAGCTGAA
CCCCCACCTCATGTGTGCCCTCTGCGGGGGGTACTTCATCGACGCCACCACTATCGTGGAGTGCCTGCAT
TCCTTCTGCAAAACCTGCATCGTGCGCTACCTGGAGACCAACAAATACTGCCCCATGTGTGACGTGCAGG
TCCATAAAACCCGGCCGCTGCTGAGCATCAGGTCTGACAAAACACTTCAAGACATTGTCTACAAATTGGT
CCCTGGGCTTTTTAAAGATGAGATGAAACGGCGGCGGGATTTCTATGCAGCGTACCCCCTGACGGAGGTC
CCCAACGGCTCCAATGAGGACCGCGGCGAGGTCTTGGAGCAGGAGAAGGGGGCTCTGAGTGATGATGAGA
TTGTCAGCCTCTCCATCGAATTCTACGAAGGTGCCAGGGACCGGGACGAGAAGAAGGGCCCCCTGGAGAA
TGGGGATGGGGACAAAGAGAAAACAGGGGTGCGCTTCCTGCGATGCCCAGCAGCCATGACCGTCATGCAT
CTTGCCAAGTTTCTCCGCAACAAGATGGATGTGCCCAGCAAGTACAAGGTGGAGGTTCTGTACGAGGACG
AGCCACTGAAGGAATACTACACCCTCATGGACATCGCCTACATCTACCCCTGGCGGCGGAACGGGCCTCT
CCCCCTCAAGTACCGTGTCCAGCCAGCCTGCAAGCGGCTCACCCTAGCCACGGTGCCCACCCCCTCCGAG
GGCACCAACACCAGCGGGGCGTCCGAGTGTGAGTCAGTCAGCGACAAGGCTCCCAGCCCTGCCACCCTGC
CAGCCACCTCCTCCTCCCTGCCCAGCCCAGCCACCCCATCCCATGGCTCTCCCAGTTCCCATGGGCCTCC
AGCCACCCACCCTACCTCCCCCACTCCCCCTTCGACAGCCAGTGGGGCCACCACAGCTGCCAACGGGGGT
AGCTTGAACTGCCTGCAGACACCATCCTCCACCAGCAGGGGGCGCAAGATGACTGTCAACGGCGCTCCCG
TGCCCCCCTTAACTTGCCCAACTTTCTTGTACAAAGTGGTTGATATCGGTAAGCCTATCCCTAACCCTCT
CCTCGGTCTCGATTCTACGTAGTAATGAACTAGTCCGTAACTTGAAAGTATTTCGATTTCTTGGCTTTAT
ATATCTTGTGGAAAGGACGAGGACATTATAACAATCTAGAACCTACGCGTTAAGTCGACAATCAACCTCT
GGATTACAAAATTTGTGAAAGATTGACTGGTATTCTTAACTATGTTGCTCCTTTTACGCTATGTGGATAC
GCTGCTTTAATGCCTTTGTATCATGCTATTGCTTCCCGTATGGCTTTCATTTTCTCCTCCTTGTATAAAT
CCTGGTTGCTGTCTCTTTATGAGGAGTTGTGGCCCGTTGTCAGGCAACGTGGCGTGGTGTGCACTGTGTT
TGCTGACGCAACCCCCACTGGTTGGGGCATTGCCACCACCTGTCAGCTCCTTTCCGGGACTTTCGCTTTC
CCCCTCCCTATTGCCACGGCGGAACTCATCGCCGCCTGCCTTGCCCGCTGCTGGACAGGGGCTCGGCTGT
TGGGCACTGACAATTCCGTGGTGTTGTCGGGGAAATCATCGTCCTTTCCTTGGCTGCTCGCCTGTGTTGC
CACCTGGATTCTGCGCGGGACGTCCTTCTGCTACGTCCCTTCGGCCCTCAATCCAGCGGACCTTCCTTCC
CGCGGCCTGCTGCCGGCTCTGCGGCCTCTTCCGCGTCTTCGCCTTCGCCCTCAGACGAGTCGGATCTCCC
TTTGGGCCGCCTCCCCGCGTCGACTTTAAGACCAATGACTTACAAGGCAGCTGTAGATCTTAGCCACTTT
TTAAAAGAAAAGGGGGGACTGGAAGGGCTAATTCACTCCCAACGAAGACAAGATCTGCTTTTTGCTTGTA
CTGGGTCTCTCTGGTTAGACCAGATCTGAGCCTGGGAGCTCTCTGGCTAACTAGGGAACCCACTGCTTAA
GCCTCAATAAAGCTTGCCTTGAGTGCTTCAAGTAGTGTGTGCCCGTCTGTTGTGTGACTCTGGTAACTAG
AGATCCCTCAGACCCTTTTAGTCAGTGTGGAAAATCTCTAGCAGTACGTATAGTAGTTCATGTCATCTTA
TTATTCAGTATTTATAACTTGCAAAGAAATGAATATCAGAGAGTGAGAGGAACTTGTTTATTGCAGCTTA
TAATGGTTACAAATAAAGCAATAGCATCACAAATTTCACAAATAAAGCATTTTTTTCACTGCATTCTAGT
TGTGGTTTGTCCAAACTCATCAATGTATCTTATCATGTCTGGCTCTAGCTATCCCGCCCCTAACTCCGCC
CATCCCGCCCCTAACTCCGCCCAGTTCCGCCCATTCTCCGCCCCATGGCTGACTAATTTTTTTTATTTAT
GCAGAGGCCGAGGCCGCCTCGGCCTCTGAGCTATTCCAGAAGTAGTGAGGAGGCTTTTTTGGAGGCCTAG
GGACGTACCCAATTCGCCCTATAGTGAGTCGTATTACGCGCGCTCACTGGCCGTCGTTTTACAACGTCGT
GACTGGGAAAACCCTGGCGTTACCCAACTTAATCGCCTTGCAGCACATCCCCCTTTCGCCAGCTGGCGTA
ATAGCGAAGAGGCCCGCACCGATCGCCCTTCCCAACAGTTGCGCAGCCTGAATGGCGAATGGG
[124 nt withheld, positions 3914-4037]
C
[91 nt withheld, positions 4039-4129]
A
[49 nt withheld, positions 4131-4179]
CCTTTGACGTTGGAGTCCACGTTCTTT
[37 nt withheld, positions 4207-4243]
ACCCTATCTCGGTCTATTCTTTTGATTTATAAGGGATTTTGCCGATTTCGGCCTATTGGTTAAAAAATGA
GCTGATTTAACAAAAATTTAACGCGAATTTTAACAAAATATTAACGCTTACAATTTAGGTGGCACTTTTC
GGGGAAATGTGCGCGGAACCCCTATTTGTTTATTTTTCTAAATACATTCAAATATGTATCCGCTCATGAG
ACAATAACCCTGATAAATGCTTCAATAATATTGAAAAAGGAAGAGTATGAGTATTCAACATTTCCGTGTC
GCCCTTATTCCCTTTTTTGCGGCATTTTGCCTTCCTGTTTTTGCTCACCCAGAAACGCTGGTGAAAGTAA
AAGATGCTGAAGATCAGTTGGGTGCACGAGTGGGTTACATCGAACTGGATCTCAACAGCGGTAAGATCCT
TGAGAGTTTTCGCCCCGAAGAACGTTTTCCAATGATGAGCACTTTTAAAGTTCTGCTATGTGGCGCGGTA
TTATCCCGTATTGACGCCGGGCAAGAGCAACTCGGTCGCCGCATACACTATTCTCAGAATGACTTGGTTG
AGTACTCACCAGTCACAGAAAAGCATCTTACGGATGGCATGACAGTAAGAGAATTATGCAGTGCTGCCAT
AACCATGAGTGATAACACTGCGGCCAACTTACTTCTGACAACGATCGGAGGACCGAAGGAGCTAACCGCT
TTTTTGCACAACATGGGGGATCATGTAACTCGCCTTGATCGTTGGGAACCGGAGCTGAATGAAGCCATAC
CAAACGACGAGCGTGACACCACGATGCCTGTAGCAATGGCAACAACGTTGCGCAAACTATTAACTGGCGA
ACTACTTACTCTAGCTTCCCGGCAACAATTAATAGACTGGATGGAGGCGGATAAAGTTGCAGGACCACTT
CTGCGCTCGGCCCTTCCGGCTGGCTGGTTTATTGCTGATAAATCTGGAGCCGGTGAGCGTGGGTCTCGCG
GTATCATTGCAGCACTGGGGCCAGATGGTAAGCCCTCCCGTATCGTAGTTATCTACACGACGGGGAGTCA
GGCAACTATGGATGAACGAAATAGACAGATCGCTGAGATAGGTGCCTCACTGATTAAGCATTGGTAACTG
TCAGACCAAGTTTACTCATATATACTTTAGATTGATTTAAAACTTCATTTTTAATTTAAAAGGATCTAGG
TGAAGATCCTTTTTGATAATCTCATGACCAAAATCCCTTAACGTGAGTTTTCGTTCCACTGAGCGTCAGA
CCCCGTAGAAAAGATCAAAGGATCTTCTTGAGATCCTTTTTTTCTGCGCGTAATCTGCTGCTTGCAAACA
AAAAAACCACCGCTACCAGCGGTGGTTTGTTTGCCGGATCAAGAGCTACCAACTCTTTTTCCGAAGGTAA
CTGGCTTCAGCAGAGCGCAGATACCAAATACTGTTCTTCTAGTGTAGCCGTAGTTAGGCCACCACTTCAA
GAACTCTGTAGCACCGCCTACATACCTCGCTCTGCTAATCCTGTTACCAGTGGCTGCTGCCAGTGGCGAT
AAGTCGTGTCTTACCGGGTTGGACTCAAGACGATAGTTACCGGATAAGGCGCAGCGGTCGGGCTGAACGG
GGGGTTCGTGCACACAGCCCAGCTTGGAGCGAACGACCTACACCGAACTGAGATACCTACAGCGTGAGCT
ATGAGAAAGCGCCACGCTTCCCGAAGGGAGAAAGGCGGACAGGTATCCGGTAAGCGGCAGGGTCGGAACA
GGAGAGCGCACGAGGGAGCTTCCAGGGGGAAACGCCTGGTATCTTTATAGTCCTGTCGGGTTTCGCCACC
TCTGACTTGAGCGTCGATTTTTGTGATGCTCGTCAGGGGGGCGGAGCCTATGGAAAAACGCCAGCAACGC
GGCCTTTTTACGGTTCCTGGCCTTTTGCTGGCCTTTTGCTCACATGTTCTTTCCTGCGTTATCCCCTGAT
TCTGTGGATAACCGTATTACCGCCTTTGAGTGAGCTGATACCGCTCGCCGCAGCCGAACGACCGAGCGCA
GCGAGTCAGTGAGCGAGGAAGCGGAAGAGCGCCCAATACGCAAACCGCCTCTCCCCGCGCGTTGGCCGAT
TCATTAATGCAGCTGGCACGACAGGTTTCCCGACTGGAAAGCGGGCAGTGAGCGCAACGCAATTAATGTG
AGTTAGCTCACTCATTAGGCACCCCAGGCTTTACACTTTATGCTTCCGGCTCGTATGTTGTGTGGAATTG
TGAGCGGATAACAATTTCACACAGGAAACAGCTATGACCATGATTACGCCAAGCGCGCAATTAACCCTCA
CTAAAGGGAACAAAAGCTGGAGCTGCAAGCTTAATGTAGTCTTATGCAATACTCTTGTAGTCTTGCAACA
TGGTAACGATGAGTTAGCAACATGCCTTACAAGGAGAGAAAAAGCACCGTGCATGCCGATTGGTGGAAGT
AAGGTGGTACGATCGTGCCTTATTAGGAAGGCAACAGACGGGTCTGACATGGATTGGACGAACCACTGAA
TTGCCGCATTGCAGAGATATTGTATTTAAGTGCCTAGCTCGATACATAAACGGGTCTCTCTGGTTAGACC
AGATCTGAGCCTGGGAGCTCTCTGGCTAACTAGGGAACCCACTGCTTAAGCCTCAATAAAGCTTGCCTTG
AGTGCTTCAAGTAGTGTGTGCCCGTCTGTTGTGTGACTCTGGTAACTAGAGATCCCTCAGACCCTTTTAG
TCAGTGTGGAAAATCTCTAGCAGTGGCGCCCGAACAGGGACTTGAAAGCGAAAGGGAAACCAGAGGAGCT
CTCTCGACGCAGGACTCGGCTTGCTGAAGCGCGCACGGCAAGAGGCGAGGGGCGGCGACTGGTGAGTACG
CCAAAAATTTTGACTAGCGGAGGCTAGAAGGAGAGAGATGGGTGCGAGAGCGTCAGTATTAAGCGGGGGA
GAATTAGATCGCGATGGGAAAAAATTCGGTTAAGGCCAGGGGGAAAGAAAAAATATAAATTAAAACATAT
AGTATGGGCAAGCAGGGAGCTAGAACGATTCGCAGTTAATCCTGGCCTGTTAGAAACATCAGAAGGCTGT
AGACAAATACTGGGACAGCTACAACCATCCCTTCAGACAGGATCAGAAGAACTTAGATCATTATATAATA
CAGTAGCAACCCTCTATTGTGTGCATCAAAGGATAGAGATAAAAGACACCAAGGAAGCTTTAGACAAGAT
AGAGGAAGAGCAAAACAAAAGTAAGACCACCGCACAGCAAGCGGCCGCTGATCTTCAGACCTGGAGGAGG
AGATATGAGGGACAATTGGAGAAGTGAATTATATAAATATAAAGTAGTAAAAATTGAACCATTAGGAGTA
GCACCCACCAAGGCAAAGAGAAGAGTGGTGCAGAGAGAAAAAAGAGCAGTGGGAATAGGAGCTTTGTTCC
TTGGGTTCTTGGGAGCAGCAGGAAGCACTATGGGCGCAGCGTCAATGACGCTGACGGTACAGGCCAGACA
ATTATTGTCTGGTATAGTGCAGCAGCAGAACAATTTGCTGAGGGCTATTGAGGCGCAACAGCATCTGTTG
CAACTCACAGTCTGGGGCATCAAGCAGCTCCAGGCAAGAATCCTGGCTGTGGAAAGATACCTAAAGGATC
AACAGCTCCTGGGGATTTGGGGTTGCTCTGGAAAACTCATTTGCACCACTGCTGTGCCTTGGAATGCTAG
TTGGAGTAATAAATCTCTGGAACAGATTTGGAATCACACGACCTGGATGGAGTGGGACAGAGAAATTAAC
AATTACACAAGCTTAATACACTCCTTAATTGAAGAATCGCAAAACCAGCAAGAAAAGAATGAACAAGAAT
TATTGGAATTAGATAAATGGGCAAGTTTGTGGAATTGGTTTAACATAACAAATTGGCTGTGGTATATAAA
ATTATTCATAATGATAGTAGGAGGCTTGGTAGGTTTAAGAATAGTTTTTGCTGTACTTTCTATAGTGAAT
AGAGTTAGGCAGGGATATTCACCATTATCGTTTCAGACCCACCTCCCAACCCCGAGGGGACCCATGCATT
GCATCTCAATTAGTCAGCAACCAGGTGTGGAAAGTCCCCAGGCTCCCCAGCAGGCAGAAGTATGCAAAGC
ATGCGTCTCAATTAGTCAGCAACCATAGTCCCGCCCCTAACTCCGCCCATCCCGCCCCTAACTCCGCCCA
GTTCCGCCCATTCTCCGCCCCATGGCTGACTAATTTTTTTTATTTATGCAGAGGCCGAGGCCGCCTCGGC
CTCTGAGCTATTCCAGAAGTAGTGAGGAGGCTTTTTTGGAGGCCTAGGCTTTTGCAAAAAGCTTTCTAGA
GGTACCACCGGAGCTTACCATGACCGAGTACAAGCCCACGGTGCGCCTCGCCACCCGCGACGACGTCCCC
AGGGCCGTACGCACCCTCGCCGCCGCGTTCGCCGACTACCCCGCCACGCGCCACACCGTCGATCCGGACC
GCCACATCGAGCGGGTCACCGAGCTGCAAGAACTCTTCCTCACGCGCGTCGGGCTCGACATCGGCAAGGT
GTGGGTCGCGGACGACGGCGCCGCCGTGGCGGTCTGGACCACGCCGGAGAGCGTCGAAGCGGGGGCGGTG
TTCGCCGAGATCGGCCCGCGCATGGCCGAGTTGAGCGGTTCCCGGCTGGCCGCGCAGCAACAGATGGAAG
GCCTCCTGGCGCCGCACCGGCCCAAGGAGCCCGCGTGGTTCCTGGCCACCGTCGGCGTCTCGCCCGACCA
CCAGGGCAAGGGTCTGGGCAGCGCCGTCGTGCTCCCCGGAGTGGAGGCGGCCGAGCGCGCCGGGGTGCCC
GCCTTCCTGGAGACCTCCGCGCCCCGCAACCTCCCCTTCTACGAGCGGCTCGGCTTCACCGTCACCGCCG
ACGTCGAGGTGCCCGAAGGACCGCGCACCTGGTGCATGACCCGCAAGCCCGGTGCCAGTTAACGAATTCT
AGATCTTGAGACAAATGGCAGTATTCATCCACAATTTTAAAAGAAAAGGGGGGATTGGGGGGTACAGTGC
AGGGGAAAGAATAGTAGACATAATAGCAACAGACATACAAACTAAAGAATTACAAAAACAAATTACAAAA
ATTCAAAATTTTCGGGTTTATTACAGGGACAGCAGAGATCCACTTTGGCGCCGGCTCGAGGCCTGCAGGT
GCAAAGATGGATAAAGTTTTAAACAGAGAGGAATCTTTGCAGCTAATGGACCTTCTAGGTCTTGAAAGGA
GTGGGAATT
Features (pLannotate 1.2.2; 34 found; start..end, strand, type, name):
      1..1179    +  promoter       EF-1α promoter: strong constitutive promoter for human elongation factor EF-1α
   1200..1217    +  protein_bind   attB1 (fragment): mutant version of attB; core recombination site for the Gateway® BP reaction BP Clonase™
   1223..2254    +  CDS            PCGF2: PCGF2_HUMAN - Also known as MEL18, RNF110, ZNF144. Experimental evidence at protein level: Swiss-Prot protein existence level 1. Transcriptional repressor. Binds specifically to the DNA sequence 5'-GACTNGACT-3'. Has tumor suppressor activity. May play a role in control of cell proliferation and/or neural cell development. Regulates proliferation of early T progenitor cells by maintaining expression of HES1. Also plays a role in antero-posterior specification of the axial skeleton and negative regulation of the self-renewal activity of hematopoietic stem cells (By similarity). Component of a Po
   2257..2280    -  protein_bind   attB2: mutant version of attB; recombination site for the Gateway® BP reaction BP Clonase™
   2288..2329    +  CDS            V5 tag: epitope tag from simian virus 5
   2345..2398    +  promoter       U6 promoter (fragment): RNA polymerase III promoter for human U6 snRNA
   2440..3028    +  misc_feature   WPRE: woodchuck hepatitis virus posttranscriptional regulatory element
   3079..3098    +  misc_feature   cPPT/CTS (fragment): central polypurine tract and central termination sequence of HIV-1
   3100..3333    +  LTR            3' LTR (ΔU3): self-inactivating 3' long terminal repeat (LTR) from HIV-1
   3411..3532    +  polyA_signal   SV40 poly(A) signal: SV40 polyadenylation signal
   3572..3707    +  rep_origin     SV40 ori: SV40 origin of replication
   3728..3746    -  promoter       T7 promoter: promoter for bacteriophage T7 RNA polymerase
   3754..3909    +  CDS            lacZα (fragment): LacZα fragment of β-galactosidase; lacZ fragment
   3914..4342    +  rep_origin     f1 ori (sequence partly withheld): f1 bacteriophage origin of replication; arrow indicates direction of (+) strand synthesis
   4395..4499    +  promoter       AmpR promoter: bla
   4500..5360    +  CDS            AmpR: β-lactamase; bla; confers resistance to ampicillin, carbenicillin, and related antibiotics
   5531..6119    +  rep_origin     ori: high-copy-number ColE1/pMB1/pBR322/pUC origin of replication
   6302..6394    +  CDS            lacI (fragment): lac repressor; lacI; The lac repressor binds to the lac operator to inhibit transcription in E. coli. This inhibition can be relieved by adding lactose or isopropyl-β-D-thiogalactopyranoside (IPTG).
   6407..6428    +  protein_bind   CAP binding site: CAP binding activates transcription in the presence of cAMP. E. coli catabolite activator protein
   6443..6473    +  promoter       lac promoter: promoter for the E. coli lac operon
   6481..6497    +  protein_bind   lac operator: The lac repressor binds to the lac operator to inhibit transcription in E. coli. This inhibition can be relieved by adding lactose or isopropyl-β-D-thiogalactopyranoside (IPTG). lac repressor encoded by lacI
   6542..6560    +  promoter       T3 promoter: promoter for bacteriophage T3 RNA polymerase
   6588..6814    +  promoter       RSV promoter: Rous sarcoma virus enhancer/promoter
   6815..6995    +  LTR            5' LTR (truncated): truncated 5' long terminal repeat (LTR) from HIV-1
   7042..7167    +  misc_feature   HIV-1 Ψ: packaging signal of human immunodeficiency virus type 1
   7151..7514    +  CDS            HIV-1 gag (fragment): gag protein from human immunodeficiency virus 1; gag
   7660..7893    +  misc_feature   RRE: The Rev response element (RRE) of HIV-1 allows for Rev-dependent mRNA export from the nucleus to the cytoplasm.
   8270..8296    +  CDS            Rev (fragment): human immunodeficiency virus 1 (HIV-1) Rev protein; rev; enhances nuclear export of unspliced and incompletely spliced viral mRNAs
   8303..8326    +  promoter       SV40 promoter (fragment): SV40 early promoter
   8327..8398    +  promoter       SV40 promoter (fragment): SV40 enhancer and early promoter
   8422..8557    +  rep_origin     SV40 ori: SV40 origin of replication
   8603..9199    +  CDS            PuroR (fragment): puromycin N-acetyltransferase; pac from Streptomyces; confers resistance to puromycin
   9248..9365    +  misc_feature   cPPT/CTS: central polypurine tract and central termination sequence of HIV-1
   9430..9496    +  CDS            small t antigen (fragment): SV40 (simian virus 40) small t antigen
