[The description below was written by a language model from this plasmid's Addgene catalogue record and pLannotate feature annotations shown in this document.]
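Description:
TFORF3004 is a third-generation-style, self-inactivating lentiviral expression plasmid built on the pLX_TRC317 backbone. It belongs to a barcoded transcription factor ORF collection intended for overexpression studies and pooled screens in mammalian cells. It is propagated in E. coli through a high-copy ColE1/pUC-type origin with ampicillin resistance (AmpR), and it also carries an f1 origin. The depositor notes that recombination can occur, as is common with LTR-containing plasmids. The sequenced record is about 9.5 kb, which matches the stated backbone size plus insert.

The payload is the human PCGF2 (MEL-18/RNF110/ZNF144) coding sequence, a Polycomb-group transcriptional repressor. It was introduced by Gateway cloning and is flanked by attB1 and attB2 sites. The strong constitutive EF-1α promoter drives expression, and a V5 epitope tag follows the attB2 site to give a C-terminal fusion for detection. A WPRE downstream enhances transcript expression. The catalogue entry describes a unique 24-bp barcode that identifies the ORF in pooled experiments, but the feature table does not annotate it, so its position is not given. A separate SV40 promoter drives a puromycin N-acetyltransferase cassette for selecting transduced cells.

The viral elements comprise an RSV promoter fused to a truncated HIV-1 5' LTR, the Ψ packaging signal with a gag fragment, the RRE for Rev-dependent export, a cPPT/CTS and a ΔU3 3' LTR. Together these allow the genome to be packaged when helper functions are supplied in trans, while leaving the integrated provirus unable to drive LTR transcription. Several short annotated fragments (U6, lacZα, lacI, small t antigen) appear to be backbone remnants.
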