Addgene plasmid #144480: TFORF3004
Purpose: Lentiviral vector for overexpressing transcription factor ORFs with unique 24-bp barcodes. Barcodes facilitate identification of transcription factors in pooled screens.
Depositing lab: Feng Zhang. Depositing organization: Broad Institute. Publication: A transcription factor atlas of directed differentiation. Joung J, Ma S, Tay T, Geiger-Schuller KR, Kirchgatterer PC, Verdine VK, Guo B, Arias-Garcia MA, Allen WE, Singh A, Kuksenko O, Abudayyeh OO, Gootenberg JS, Fu Z, Macrae RK, Buenrostro JD, Regev A, Zhang F. Cell. 2023 Jan 5;186(1):209-229.e26. doi: 10.1016/j.cell.2022.11.026. PubMed 36608654.
Backbone
  Vector backbone: pLX_TRC317
  Backbone manufacturer: Broad Institute Genetic Perturbation Platform
  Backbone size w/o insert (bp): 8264
  Vector type: Mammalian Expression, Lentiviral
  Selectable markers: Puromycin
Growth in bacteria
  Bacterial resistance: Ampicillin, 100 μg/mL
  Growth temperature: 37°C
  Growth strain: NEB Stable
  Copy number: High Copy
Gene/Insert
  Gene/Insert name: PCGF2
  Species: H. sapiens (human)
  Insert size (bp): 1238
  Entrez Gene: PCGF2 (a.k.a. MEL-18, RNF110, TPFS, ZNF144)
  Promoter: EF1a
  Tag / fusion protein: V5 (C terminal on insert)
  Cloning method: Gateway Cloning
  Sequencing primers: 5′ GGGTGGAGACTGAAGTTAGGCCAG; 3′ CACATAGCGTAAAAGGAGCAACATAG
Resource information
  A portion of this plasmid was derived from a plasmid made by: Broad Institute Genetic Perturbation Platform
Terms and licenses: Academic/Nonprofit Terms; Industry Terms: Not Available to Industry
Depositor comments: NM_007144.2 Please test multiple small colonies in case of plasmid recombination. To make this collection available in a timely manner, a portion of this collection was not fully sequenced by Addgene. If an Addgene verified full plasmid sequence is not available, please contact us prior to placing an order to request the full sequence.
How to cite: TFORF3004 was a gift from Feng Zhang (Addgene plasmid # 144480 ; http://n2t.net/addgene:144480 ; RRID:Addgene_144480)
