>Addgene plasmid #144480 | TFORF3004 | depositor partial sequence | sequence record 285555 | Insert
ATCGATTGATCAACAAGTTTGTACAAAAAAGTTGGCATGCATCGGACTACACGGATCAAAATCACAGAGC
TGAACCCCCACCTCATGTGTGCCCTCTGCGGGGGGTACTTCATCGACGCCACCACTATCGTGGAGTGCCT
GCATTCCTTCTGCAAAACCTGCATCGTGCGCTACCTGGAGACCAACAAATACTGCCCCATGTGTGACGTG
CAGGTCCATAAAACCCGGCCGCTGCTGAGCATCAGGTCTGACAAAACACTTCAAGACATTGTCTACAAAT
TGGTCCCTGGGCTTTTTAAAGATGAGATGAAACGGCGGCGGGATTTCTATGCAGCGTACCCCCTGACGGA
GGTCCCCAACGGCTCCAATGAGGACCGCGGCGAGGTCTTGGAGCAGGAGAAGGGGGCTCTGAGTGATGAT
GAGATTGTCAGCCTCTCCATCGAATTCTACGAAGGTGCCAGGGACCGGGACGAGAAGAAGGGCCCCCTGG
AGAATGGGGATGGGGACAAAGAGAAAACAGGGGTGCGCTTCCTGCGATGCCCAGCAGCCATGACCGTCAT
GCATCTTGCCAAGTTTCTCCGCAACAAGATGGATGTGCCCAGCAAGTACAAGGTGGAGGTTCTGTACGAG
GACGAGCCACTGAAGGAATACTACACCCTCATGGACATCGCCTACATCTACCCCTGGCGGCGGAACGGGC
CTCTCCCCCTCAAGTACCGTGTCCAGCCAGCCTGCAAGCGGCTCACCCTAGCCACGGTGCCCACCCCCTC
CGAGGGCACCAACACCAGCGGGGCGTCCGAGTGTGAGTCAGTCAGCGACAAGGCTCCCAGCCCTGCCACC
CTGCCAGCCACCTCCTCCTCCCTGCCCAGCCCAGCCACCCCATCCCATGGCTCTCCCAGTTCCCATGGGC
CTCCAGCCACCCACCCTACCTCCCCCACTCCCCCTTCGACAGCCAGTGGGGCCACCACAGCTGCCAACGG
GGGTAGCTTGAACTGCCTGCAGACACCATCCTCCACCAGCAGGGGGCGCAAGATGACTGTCAACGGCGCT
CCCGTGCCCCCCTTAACTTGCCCAACTTTCTTGTACAAAGTGGTTGATATCGGTAAGCCTATCCCTAACC
CTCTCCTCGGTCTCGATTCTACGTAGTAATGAACTAGTCCGTAACTTGAAAGTATTTCGATTTCTTGGCT
TTATATATCTTGTGGAAAGGACGAGGACATTATAACAATCTAGAACCT
