>Addgene plasmid #144480 | TFORF3004 | depositor partial sequence | sequence record 285556 | Barcode
GGACATTATAACAATCTAGAACCT
